Addgene plasmid #164196: pCMV-MfBulKRS (human-opti)
Depositing lab: Tao Liu. Publication: Thermophilic Pyrrolysyl-tRNA Synthetase Mutants for Enhanced Mammalian Genetic Code Expansion. Hu L, Qin X, Huang Y, Cao W, Wang C, Wang Y, Ling X, Chen H, Wu D, Lin Y, Liu T. ACS Synth Biol. 2020 Oct 16;9(10):2723-2736. doi: 10.1021/acssynbio.0c00257. Epub 2020 Sep 23. PubMed 32931698.
Backbone
  Vector backbone: pCMV
  Backbone size w/o insert (bp): 5988
  Vector type: Mammalian Expression, Synthetic Biology
Growth in bacteria
  Bacterial resistance: Ampicillin, 100 μg/mL
  Growth temperature: 37°C
  Growth strain: DH5alpha
  Copy number: High Copy
Gene/Insert
  Gene/Insert name: Mf BulKRS(human-opti)
  Species: Methanosarcina flavescens
  Insert size (bp): 1251
  Mutation: Y269A;Y347F
  Promoter: CMV
Terms and licenses: Academic/Nonprofit Terms; Industry Terms: Not Available to Industry
Depositor comments: The insert gene-Mf BulKRS gene ID is 53688242. The genetic codon of the insert gene has been human optimized
How to cite: pCMV-MfBulKRS (human-opti) was a gift from Tao Liu (Addgene plasmid # 164196 ; http://n2t.net/addgene:164196 ; RRID:Addgene_164196)
