[The description below was written by a language model from this plasmid's Addgene catalogue record and pLannotate feature annotations shown in this document.]
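Description:
pCMV-MfBulKRS (human-opti) is a mammalian expression plasmid of about 7.2 kb built on a pCMV backbone for genetic code expansion in mammalian cells. It is maintained in E. coli as a high-copy plasmid through a ColE1/pUC-type origin with ampicillin selection (AmpR). It also carries an f1 phage origin and remnants of a lac promoter/operator region from its cloning-vector ancestry. For mammalian selection, an SV40 early promoter drives a hygromycin resistance gene, followed by the SV40 polyadenylation signal. A short ble fragment between them appears to be a leftover of an earlier marker.

The payload is a 1,251 bp, human codon-optimized pyrrolysyl-tRNA synthetase gene from the thermophilic archaeon Methanosarcina flavescens, carrying the substitutions Y269A and Y347F. The automated annotation labels this reading frame as pylS by homology to the Methanosarcina barkeri enzyme, but the catalogue species is M. flavescens. Expression is driven by the CMV immediate-early enhancer and promoter and terminated by the bGH polyadenylation signal. Between the promoter and the coding sequence lie a CMV intron A fragment, an SP6 promoter and a fragment of an IgH signal sequence, all probably backbone remnants.

The feature table also shows a human U6 (RNA polymerase III) promoter driving a tRNA on the opposite strand. This is plausibly the cognate amber-suppressor tRNA, although the record does not identify it. If so, the plasmid would supply both the synthetase and its tRNA, so that a noncanonical amino acid could be incorporated at UAG codons in a co-expressed target gene. The record does not state which amino acid substrate the "BulK" variant accepts.
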