Features (pLannotate 1.2.2; 22 found; start..end, strand, type, name):
      3..380     +  enhancer       CMV enhancer: human cytomegalovirus immediate early enhancer
    382..581     +  promoter       CMV promoter: human cytomegalovirus (CMV) immediate early promoter
    720..763     +  intron         CMV intron (fragment): modified intron A from human cytomegalovirus
    815..833     +  promoter       SP6 promoter: promoter for bacteriophage SP6 RNA polymerase
    837..874     +  CDS            IgH signal sequence (fragment): signal sequence from the mouse immunoglobulin heavy chain variable region
    904..2154    +  CDS            pylS: PYLS_METBA - Experimental evidence at protein level: Swiss-Prot protein existence level 1. Catalyzes the attachment of pyrrolysine to tRNA(Pyl). Pyrrolysine is a lysine derivative encoded by the termination codon UAG. From Methanosarcina barkeri.
   2183..2407    +  polyA_signal   bGH poly(A) signal: bovine growth hormone polyadenylation signal
   2411..2432    +  promoter       SV40 promoter (fragment): SV40 enhancer and early promoter
   2453..2881    +  rep_origin     f1 ori (sequence partly withheld): f1 bacteriophage origin of replication; arrow indicates direction of (+) strand synthesis
   2895..3224    +  promoter       SV40 promoter: SV40 enhancer and early promoter
   3273..4298    +  CDS            HygR: aminoglycoside phosphotransferase from E. coli; aph(4)-Ia; confers resistance to hygromycin
   4308..4433    +  CDS            ble (fragment): BLE_KLEPN - Experimental evidence at protein level: Swiss-Prot protein existence level 1. Binding protein with a strong affinity to the bleomycin family of antibiotics. Binds to CL990; an antimitotic-antibiotic compound. From Klebsiella pneumoniae.
   4428..4549    +  polyA_signal   SV40 poly(A) signal: SV40 polyadenylation signal
   4622..4638    -  protein_bind   lac operator: The lac repressor binds to the lac operator to inhibit transcription in E. coli. This inhibition can be relieved by adding lactose or isopropyl-β-D-thiogalactopyranoside (IPTG). lac repressor encoded by lacI
   4646..4676    -  promoter       lac promoter: promoter for the E. coli lac operon
   4691..4712    -  protein_bind   CAP binding site: CAP binding activates transcription in the presence of cAMP. E. coli catabolite activator protein
   4725..4817    -  CDS            lacI (fragment): lac repressor; lacI; The lac repressor binds to the lac operator to inhibit transcription in E. coli. This inhibition can be relieved by adding lactose or isopropyl-β-D-thiogalactopyranoside (IPTG).
   5000..5588    -  rep_origin     ori: high-copy-number ColE1/pMB1/pBR322/pUC origin of replication
   5759..6619    -  CDS            AmpR: β-lactamase; bla; confers resistance to ampicillin, carbenicillin, and related antibiotics
   6620..6724    -  promoter       AmpR promoter: bla
   6744..6812    -  ncRNA          tRNA: Accession: RF00005 - tRNA
   6822..7062    -  promoter       U6 promoter: RNA polymerase III promoter for human U6 snRNA
>Addgene plasmid #164196 | pCMV-MfBulKRS (human-opti) | addgene full sequence | sequence record 325765 | Addgene NGS Result
GGCATTGATTATTGACTAGTTATTAATAGTAATCAATTACGGGGTCATTAGTTCATAGCCCATATATGGA
GTTCCGCGTTACATAACTTACGGTAAATGGCCCGCCTGGCTGACCGCCCAACGACCCCCGCCCATTGACG
TCAATAATGACGTATGTTCCCATAGTAACGCCAATAGGGACTTTCCATTGACGTCAATGGGTGGAGTATT
TACGGTAAACTGCCCACTTGGCAGTACATCAAGTGTATCATATGCCAAGTCCGCCCCCTATTGACGTCAA
TGACGGTAAATGGCCCGCCTGGCATTATGCCCAGTACATGACCTTACGGGACTTTCCTACTTGGCAGTAC
ATCTACGTATTAGTCATCGCTATTACCATGGTGATGCGGTTTTGGCAGTACACCAATGGGCGTGGATAGC
GGTTTGACTCACGGGGATTTCCAAGTCTCCACCCCATTGACGTCAATGGGAGTTTGTTTTGGCACCAAAA
TCAACGGGACTTTCCAAAATGTCGTAATAACCCCGCCCCGTTGACGCAAATGGGCGGTAGGCGTGTACGG
TGGGAGGTCTATATAAGCAGAGCTCGTTTAGTGAACCGTCAGATCGCCTGGAGACGCCATCCACGCTGTT
TTGACCTCCATAGAAGACACCGGGACCGATCCAGCCTCCGCGGCCGGGAACGGTGCATTGGAACGCGGAT
TCCCCGTGCCAAGAGTGACGTAAGTACCGCCTATAGAGTCTATAGGCCCACCCCCTTGGCTTCGTTAGAA
CGCGGCTACAATTAATACATAACCTTATGTATCATACACATACGATTTAGGTGACACTATAGAATAACAT
CCACTTTGCCTTTCTCTCCACAGGTGTCCACTCCCAGGTCCAACTGCACGGAAGCTTGCCACCATGGACA
AGAAGCCCCTGGATGTGCTGATCTCTGCCACCGGACTGTGGATGAGCAGGACCGGCACACTGCACAAGAT
CAAGCACCACGAGGTGTCTAAGCGGAAGATCTACATCGAGATGGCCTGCGGCGACAGACTGGTGGTGAAC
AATAGCAGGAACTGTCGCACCGCCCGGGCCTTCAGACACCACAAGTACCGCAAGACATGCAAGTATTGTA
AGGTGTCCGACGAGGATATCTCTAATTTTCTGACCAAGAGCACAGAGAACAATAGCTCCGTGAAGGTGAA
GGTGGTGTCCGCCCCCAAGGTGAAGAAGGCCATGCCTAAGTCTGTGAGCAGGGCACCAAAGCCTCTGGAG
ACCCCTGTGAGCGCCCAGACATCCGCCTCTCGCAGCGGATCCGTGCACGCAAAGTCTGCCAGCAACTCTA
GCTCCTCTACCTCCGTGCCAGCACCCGCCCTGACAAGGTCTCAGCTGGACAGGGTGGAGGCCCTGCTGAG
CCCAGAGGACAAGGTGTCCCTGGATGCAGCAAAGCCCTTCCGGGAGCTGGAGTCCGAGCTGCTGGTGCGG
AGAAAGGGCGATCTGCAGCGGATCTACGCCAACGAGAGAGAGAATTATCTGGGCAAGCTGGAGAGGGACA
TCACCAAGTTCTTTGTGGATCGCGGCTTTCTGGAGATCAAGAGCCCAATCCTGATCCCCGCCGAGTACGT
GGAGCGGATGGGCATCGACTCCGATTCTGAGCTGTCCAAGCAGGTGTTCAGGGTGGACAAGAATTTTTGC
CTGCGCCCTATGCTGGCCCCAAACCTGGCCAATTATCTGCGGAAGCTGGACAGAGTGCTGCCTGATCCAG
TGAAGATCTTCGAGATCGGCCCTTGTTATAGAAAGGAGTCCGAGGGCAAGGAGCACCTGGAGGAGTTCAC
CATGCTGAACTTTTGCCAGATGGGCTCTGGCTGTACACGGGAGAATCTGGAGGCCCTGATCAGAGAGTTC
CTGGACTACCTGGGCATCGATTTTGAGATCGTGGGCGACAGCTGCATGGTGTTCGGCGACACCCTGGATG
TGATGCACGGCAACCTGGAGCTGAGCTCCGCCGTGATCGGACCAATCCCTCTGGATAGGGAGTGGGGCAT
CAATAAGCCATGGATCGGAGCAGGATTCGGACTGGAGCGGCTGCTGAAAGTGATGCACGGCTTTAAGAAC
ATCAAGAGGGCCGCCCGCAGCGAGTCCTACTATAATGGCATCTCTACAAGCCTGTGAGGATCCACCCGCT
GATCAGCCTCGACTGTGCCTTCTAGTTGCCAGCCATCTGTTGTTTGCCCCTCCCCCGTGCCTTCCTTGAC
CCTGGAAGGTGCCACTCCCACTGTCCTTTCCTAATAAAATGAGGAAATTGCATCGCATTGTCTGAGTAGG
TGTCATTCTATTCTGGGGGGTGGGGTGGGGCAGGACAGCAAGGGGGAGGATTGGGAAGACAATAGCAGGC
ATGCTGGGGATGCGGTGGGCTCTATGGCTTCTGAGGCGGAAAGAACCAGCTGGGGCTCTAGGGGGTATCC
CC
[124 nt withheld, positions 2453-2576]
C
[91 nt withheld, positions 2578-2668]
A
[49 nt withheld, positions 2670-2718]
CCTTTGACGTTGGAGTCCACGTTCTTT
[37 nt withheld, positions 2746-2782]
ACCCTATCTCGGTCTATTCTTTTGATTTATAAGGGATTTTGCCGATTTCGGCCTATTGGTTAAAAAATGA
GCTGATTTAACAAAAATTTAACGCGAATTAATTCTGTGGAATGTGTGTCAGTTAGGGTGTGGAAAGTCCC
CAGGCTCCCCAGCAGGCAGAAGTATGCAAAGCATGCATCTCAATTAGTCAGCAACCAGGTGTGGAAAGTC
CCCAGGCTCCCCAGCAGGCAGAAGTATGCAAAGCATGCATCTCAATTAGTCAGCAACCATAGTCCCGCCC
CTAACTCCGCCCATCCCGCCCCTAACTCCGCCCAGTTCCGCCCATTCTCCGCCCCATGGCTGACTAATTT
TTTTTATTTATGCAGAGGCCGAGGCCGCCTCTGCCTCTGAGCTATTCCAGAAGTAGTGAGGAGGCTTTTT
TGGAGGCCTAGGCTTTTGCAAAAAGCTCCCGGGAGCTTGTATATCCATTTTCGGATCTGATCAGCACGTG
ATGAAAAAGCCTGAACTCACCGCGACGTCTGTCGAGAAGTTTCTGATCGAAAAGTTCGACAGCGTCTCCG
ACCTGATGCAGCTCTCGGAGGGCGAAGAATCTCGTGCTTTCAGCTTCGATGTAGGAGGGCGTGGATATGT
CCTGCGGGTAAATAGCTGCGCCGATGGTTTCTACAAAGATCGTTATGTTTATCGGCACTTTGCATCGGCC
GCGCTCCCGATTCCGGAAGTGCTTGACATTGGGGAATTCAGCGAGAGCCTGACCTATTGCATCTCCCGCC
GTGCACAGGGTGTCACGTTGCAAGACCTGCCTGAAACCGAACTGCCCGCTGTTCTGCAGCCGGTCGCGGA
GGCCATGGATGCGATCGCTGCGGCCGATCTTAGCCAGACGAGCGGGTTCGGCCCATTCGGACCGCAAGGA
ATCGGTCAATACACTACATGGCGTGATTTCATATGCGCGATTGCTGATCCCCATGTGTATCACTGGCAAA
CTGTGATGGACGACACCGTCAGTGCGTCCGTCGCGCAGGCTCTCGATGAGCTGATGCTTTGGGCCGAGGA
CTGCCCCGAAGTCCGGCACCTCGTGCACGCGGATTTCGGCTCCAACAATGTCCTGACGGACAATGGCCGC
ATAACAGCGGTCATTGACTGGAGCGAGGCGATGTTCGGGGATTCCCAATACGAGGTCGCCAACATCTTCT
TCTGGAGGCCGTGGTTGGCTTGTATGGAGCAGCAGACGCGCTACTTCGAGCGGAGGCATCCGGAGCTTGC
AGGATCGCCGCGGCTCCGGGCGTATATGCTCCGCATTGGTCTTGACCAACTCTATCAGAGCTTGGTTGAC
GGCAATTTCGATGATGCAGCTTGGGCGCAGGGTCGATGCGACGCAATCGTCCGATCCGGAGCCGGGACTG
TCGGGCGTACACAAATCGCCCGCAGAAGCGCGGCCGTCTGGACCGATGGCTGTGTAGAAGTACTCGCCGA
TAGTGGAAACCGACGCCCCAGCACTCGTCCGAGGGCAAAGGAATAGCACGTGCTACGAGATTTCGATTCC
ACCGCCGCCTTCTATGAAAGGTTGGGCTTCGGAATCGTTTTCCGGGACGCCGGCTGGATGATCCTCCAGC
GCGGGGATCTCATGCTGGAGTTCTTCGCCCACCCCAACTTGTTTATTGCAGCTTATAATGGTTACAAATA
AAGCAATAGCATCACAAATTTCACAAATAAAGCATTTTTTTCACTGCATTCTAGTTGTGGTTTGTCCAAA
CTCATCAATGTATCTTATCATGTCTGTATACCGTCGACCTCTAGCTAGAGCTTGGCGTAATCATGGTCAT
AGCTGTTTCCTGTGTGAAATTGTTATCCGCTCACAATTCCACACAACATACGAGCCGGAAGCATAAAGTG
TAAAGCCTGGGGTGCCTAATGAGTGAGCTAACTCACATTAATTGCGTTGCGCTCACTGCCCGCTTTCCAG
TCGGGAAACCTGTCGTGCCAGCTGCATTAATGAATCGGCCAACGCGCGGGGAGAGGCGGTTTGCGTATTG
GGCGCTCTTCCGCTTCCTCGCTCACTGACTCGCTGCGCTCGGTCGTTCGGCTGCGGCGAGCGGTATCAGC
TCACTCAAAGGCGGTAATACGGTTATCCACAGAATCAGGGGATAACGCAGGAAAGAACATGTGAGCAAAA
GGCCAGCAAAAGGCCAGGAACCGTAAAAAGGCCGCGTTGCTGGCGTTTTTCCATAGGCTCCGCCCCCCTG
ACGAGCATCACAAAAATCGACGCTCAAGTCAGAGGTGGCGAAACCCGACAGGACTATAAAGATACCAGGC
GTTTCCCCCTGGAAGCTCCCTCGTGCGCTCTCCTGTTCCGACCCTGCCGCTTACCGGATACCTGTCCGCC
TTTCTCCCTTCGGGAAGCGTGGCGCTTTCTCATAGCTCACGCTGTAGGTATCTCAGTTCGGTGTAGGTCG
TTCGCTCCAAGCTGGGCTGTGTGCACGAACCCCCCGTTCAGCCCGACCGCTGCGCCTTATCCGGTAACTA
TCGTCTTGAGTCCAACCCGGTAAGACACGACTTATCGCCACTGGCAGCAGCCACTGGTAACAGGATTAGC
AGAGCGAGGTATGTAGGCGGTGCTACAGAGTTCTTGAAGTGGTGGCCTAACTACGGCTACACTAGAAGAA
CAGTATTTGGTATCTGCGCTCTGCTGAAGCCAGTTACCTTCGGAAAAAGAGTTGGTAGCTCTTGATCCGG
CAAACAAACCACCGCTGGTAGCGGTGGTTTTTTTGTTTGCAAGCAGCAGATTACGCGCAGAAAAAAAGGA
TCTCAAGAAGATCCTTTGATCTTTTCTACGGGGTCTGACGCTCAGTGGAACGAAAACTCACGTTAAGGGA
TTTTGGTCATGAGATTATCAAAAAGGATCTTCACCTAGATCCTTTTAAATTAAAAATGAAGTTTTAAATC
AATCTAAAGTATATATGAGTAAACTTGGTCTGACAGTTACCAATGCTTAATCAGTGAGGCACCTATCTCA
GCGATCTGTCTATTTCGTTCATCCATAGTTGCCTGACTCCCCGTCGTGTAGATAACTACGATACGGGAGG
GCTTACCATCTGGCCCCAGTGCTGCAATGATACCGCGAGACCCACGCTCACCGGCTCCAGATTTATCAGC
AATAAACCAGCCAGCCGGAAGGGCCGAGCGCAGAAGTGGTCCTGCAACTTTATCCGCCTCCATCCAGTCT
ATTAATTGTTGCCGGGAAGCTAGAGTAAGTAGTTCGCCAGTTAATAGTTTGCGCAACGTTGTTGCCATTG
CTACAGGCATCGTGGTGTCACGCTCGTCGTTTGGTATGGCTTCATTCAGCTCCGGTTCCCAACGATCAAG
GCGAGTTACATGATCCCCCATGTTGTGCAAAAAAGCGGTTAGCTCCTTCGGTCCTCCGATCGTTGTCAGA
AGTAAGTTGGCCGCAGTGTTATCACTCATGGTTATGGCAGCACTGCATAATTCTCTTACTGTCATGCCAT
CCGTAAGATGCTTTTCTGTGACTGGTGAGTACTCAACCAAGTCATTCTGAGAATAGTGTATGCGGCGACC
GAGTTGCTCTTGCCCGGCGTCAATACGGGATAATACCGCGCCACATAGCAGAACTTTAAAAGTGCTCATC
ATTGGAAAACGTTCTTCGGGGCGAAAACTCTCAAGGATCTTACCGCTGTTGAGATCCAGTTCGATGTAAC
CCACTCGTGCACCCAACTGATCTTCAGCATCTTTTACTTTCACCAGCGTTTCTGGGTGAGCAAAAACAGG
AAGGCAAAATGCCGCAAAAAAGGGAATAAGGGCGACACGGAAATGTTGAATACTCATACTCTTCCTTTTT
CAATATTATTGAAGCATTTATCAGGGTTATTGTCTCATGAGCGGATACATATTTGAATGTATTTAGAAAA
ATAAACAAATAGGGGTTCCGCGCACATTTCCCCGAAAAATGGCGGAAACCCCGGGAATCTAACCCGGCTG
AACGGATTTAGAGTCCATTCGATCTACATGATCAGGTTTCCGGTGTTTCGTCCTTTCCACAAGATATATA
AAGCCAAGAAATCGAAATACTTTCAAGTTACGGTAAGCATATGATAGTCCATTTTAAAACATAATTTTAA
AACTGCAAACTACCCAAGAAATTATTACTTTCTACGTCACGTATTTTGTACTAATATCTTTGTGTTTACA
GTCAAATTAATTCTAATTATCTCTCTAACAGCCTTGTATCGTATATGCAAATATGAAGGAATCATGGGAA
ATAGGCCCTCTTCCTGCCCGACCTTCGCGATGTACGGGCCAGATATACGCCAATATTGGCCATTAGCCAT
ATTATTCATTGGTTATATAGCATAAATCAATATTGGCTATTGGCCATTGCATACGTTGTATCTATATCAT
AATATGTACATTTATATTGGCTCATGTCCAATATGACCGCCATGTT
